>Addgene plasmid #204481 | miR5 HsATP10B | addgene full sequence | sequence record 404918 | Addgene NGS Result
AAATTGTAAGCGTTAATATTTTGTTAAAATTCGCGTTAAATTTTTGTTAAATCAGCTCATTTTTTAACCA
ATAGGCCGAAATCGGCAAAATCCCTTATAAATCAAAAGAATAGACCGAGATAGGGT
[37 nt withheld, positions 127-163]
AAAGAACGTGGACTCCAACGTCAAAGG
[49 nt withheld, positions 191-239]
T
[91 nt withheld, positions 241-331]
G
[124 nt withheld, positions 333-456]
CCCATTCGCCATTCAGGCTGCGCAACTGTTGGGAAGGGCGATCGGTGCGGGCCTCTTCGCTATTACGCCA
GCTGGCGAAAGGGGGATGTGCTGCAAGGCGATTAAGTTGGGTAACGCCAGGGTTTTCCCAGTCACGACGT
TGTAAAACGACGGCCAGTGAATTGTAATACGACTCACTATAGGGCGAATTGGAGCTCCACCGCGGTGGCG
GCCGCTCTAGAATTCCATTGCATACGTTGTATCCATATCATAATATGTACATTTATATTGGCTCATGTCC
AACATTACCGCCATGTTGACATTGATTATTGACTAGTTATTAATAGTAATCAATTACGGGGTCATTAGTT
CATAGCCCATATATGGAGTTCCGCGTTACATAACTTACGGTAAATGGCCCGCCTGGCTGACCGCCCAACG
ACCCCCGCCCATTGACGTCAATAATGACGTATGTTCCCATAGTAACGCCAATAGGGACTTTCCATTGACG
TCAATGGGTGGAGTATTTACGGTAAACTGCCCACTTGGCAGTACATCAAGTGTATCATATGCCAAGTACG
CCCCCTATTGACGTCAATGACGGTAAATGGCCCGCCTGGCATTATGCCCAGTACATGACCTTATGGGACT
TTCCTACTTGGCAGTACATCTACGTATTAGTCATCGCTATTACCATGGTGATGCGGTTTTGGCAGTACAT
CAATGGGCGTGGATAGCGGTTTGACTCACGGGGATTTCCAAGTCTCCACCCCATTGACGTCAATGGGAGT
TTGTTTTGGCACCAAAATCAACGGGACTTTCCAAAATGTCGTAACAACTCCGCCCCATTGACGCAAATGG
GCGGTAGGCGTGTACGGTGGGAGGTCTATATAAGCAGAGCTCGTTTAGTGAACCGCAGTCGCTCTGCGGA
GAGGCTGGCAGATTGAGCCCTGGGAGGTTCTCTCCAGCACTAGCAGGTAGAGCCTGGGTGTTCCCTGCTA
GACTCTCACCAGCACTTGGCCAGTGCTGGGCAGAGTGGCTCCACGCTTGCTTGCTTAAAGACCTCTTCAA
TAAAGCTGCCATTTTAGAAGTAAGCCAGTGTGTGTTCCCATCTCTCCTAGTCGCCGCCTGGTCAACTCGG
TACTCGGTAATAAGAAGACCCTGGTCTGTTAGGACCCTTTCTGCTTTGAGAAACCGAAGCAGGAAAATCC
CTAGCAGATTGGCGCCCGAACAGGGACTTGAAGGAGAGTGAGAGACTCCTGAGTACGGCTGAGTGAAGGC
AGTAAGGGCGGCAGGAACCAACCACGACGGAGTGCTCCTATAAAGGCGCGGGTCGGTACCAGACGGCGTG
AGGAGCGGGAGAGGAGGAGGCCTCCGGTTGCAGGTAAGTGCAACACAAAAAAGAAATAGCTGTCTTGTTA
TCCAGGAAGGGATAATAAGATAGAGTGGGAGATGGGCGCGAGAAACTCCGTCTTGTCAGGGAAGAAAGCA
GATGAATTGAAAAAATTATTAATCGCATGAATTTTAAAAGAAGGGGAGGAATAGGGGATATGACTCCAGC
AGAAAGATTAATTAACATGATCACTACAGAACAAGAAATACAATTTCAACAATCAAAAAACTCAAAATTT
AAAAATTTTCGGGTCTATTACAGAGCTCACGCGTGATTGGAGTTGGGAGATTATAAATTAGTAGAGATCA
CTCCGATTGGCTTGGCCCCCACAGATGTGAAGAGGTACACTACTGGTGGCACCTCAAGAAATAAAAGAGG
GGTCTTTGTGCTAGGGTTCTTGGGTTTTCTCGCAACGGCAGGTTCTGCAATGGGCGCGGCGTCGTTGACG
CTGACCGCTCAGTCCCGGACTTTATTGGCTGGGATAGTGCAGCAACAGCAACAGCTGTTGGACGTGGTCA
AGAGACAACAAGAATTGTTGCGACTGACCGTCTGGGGAACAAAGAACCTCCAGACTAGGGTCACTGCCAT
CGAGAAGTACTTAAAGGACCAGGCGCAGCTAAATGCTTGGGGATGTGCGTTTAGACAAGTCTGCCACACT
ACTGTACCATGGCCAAATGCAAGTCTAACACCAGACTGGAACAATGATACTTGGCAAGAGTGGGAGCGAA
AGGTTGACTTCTTGGAGGAAAATATAACAGCCCTCCTAGAAGAGGCACAAATTCAACAAGAGAAGAACAT
GTATGAATTACAAAAGTTGAATAGCTGGGATGTGTTTGGCAATTGGTTTGACCTTGCTTCTTGGATAAAG
TATATACAATATGGAATTTATGTAGTTGTAGGAGTAATACTGTTAAGAATAGTGATCTATATAGTACAAA
TGCTAGCTAAGTTAAGGCAGGGGTATAGGCCAGTGTTCTCTTCCCCACCCTCTTATTTCCAGTAGACTCA
TACCCAACAGGACCCGGCACTGCCAACCAGAGAAGGCAAAGAAGGACGGTGGAGAAGGCGGTGGATCTGC
TAGCACTAGTTATTAATCGTACGATTAACTGCAGCCCCGATAAAATAAAAGATTTTATTTAGTCTCCAGA
AAAAGGGGGGAATGAAAGACCCCACCTGTAGGTTTGGCAAGCTAGCTGCAGTAACGCCATTTTGCAAGGC
ATGGAAAAATACCAAACCAAGAATAGAGAAGTTCAGATCAAGGGCGGGTACATGAAAATAGCTAACGTTG
GGCCAAACAGGATATCTGCGGTGAGCAGTTTCGGCCCCGGCCCGGGGCCAAGAACAGATGGTCACCGCAG
TTTCGGCCCCGGCCCGAGGCCAAGAACAGATGGTCCCCAGATATGGCCCAACCCTCAGCAGTTTCTTAAG
ACCCATCAGATGTTTCCAGGCTCCCCCAAGGACCTGAAATGACCCTGCGCCTTATTTGAATTAACCAATC
AGCCTGCTTCTCGCTTCTGTTCGCGCGCTTCTGCTTCCCGAGCTCTATAAAAGAGCTCACAACCCCTCAC
TCGGCGCGCCAGTCCTCCGACAGACTGAGTCGCCCGGGGGACCGGGAGCAGATCTACCGGTATGGCCAAG
CCTTTGTCTCAAGAAGAATCCACCCTCATTGAAAGAGCAACGGCTACAATCAACAGCATCCCCATCTCTG
AAGACTACAGCGTCGCCAGCGCAGCTCTCTCTAGCGACGGCCGCATCTTCACTGGTGTCAATGTATATCA
TTTTACTGGGGGACCTTGTGCAGAACTCGTGGTGCTGGGCACTGCTGCTGCTGCGGCAGCTGGCAACCTG
ACTTGTATCGTCGCGATCGGAAATGAGAACAGGGGCATCTTGAGCCCCTGCGGACGGTGCCGACAGGTGC
TTCTCGATCTGCATCCTGGGATCAAAGCCATAGTGAAGGACAGTGATGGACAGCCGACGGCAGTTGGGAT
TCGTGAATTGCTGCCCTCTGGTTATGTGTGGGAGGGCTAACTCGAGATCCAAGAAGGTATATTGCTGTTG
ACAGTGAGCGTCCTTAAGCTAGTACCTATATATAGTGAAGCCACAGATGTATATATAGGTACTAGCTTAA
GGTTGCCTACTGCCTCGGACTTCAAGGGCTACGATGTCGACTTGGATCCATCGATGGATCTAATTCCCGA
TAATCAACCTCTGGATTACAAAATTTGTGAAAGATTGACTGGTATTCTTAACTATGTTGCTCCTTTTACG
CTATGTGGATACGCTGCTTTAATGCCTTTGTATCATGCTATTGCTTCCCGTATGGCTTTCATTTTCTCCT
CCTTGTATAAATCCTGGTTGCTGTCTCTTTATGAGGAGTTGTGGCCCGTTGTCAGGCAACGTGGCGTGGT
GTGCACTGTGTTTGCTGACGCAACCCCCACTGGTTGGGGCATTGCCACCACCTGTCAGCTCCTTTCCGGG
ACTTTCGCTTTCCCCCTCCCTATTGCCACGGCGGAACTCATCGCCGCCTGCCTTGCCCGCTGCTGGACAG
GGGCTCGGCTGTTGGGCACTGACAATTCCGTGGTGTTGTCGGGGAAGCTGACGTCCTTTCCATGGCTGCT
CGCCTGTGTTGCCACCTGGATTCTGCGCGGGACGTCCTTCTGCTACGTCCCTTCGGCCCTCAATCCAGCG
GACCTTCCTTCCCGCGGCCTGCTGCCGGCTCTGCGGCCTCTTCCGCGTCTTCGCCTTCGCCCTCAGACGA
GTCGGATCTCCCTTTGGGCCGCCTCCCCGCATCGTCGAGTTTTATAAAAGAAAAGGGGGGACTGGAAGGG
ATTTATTACAGTGCAAGAAGACATAGAATCTTAGACATGTACTTAGAAAAGGAAGAAGGCATCATACCAG
ATTGGCAGGATTACACCTCAGGACCAGGAATTAGATACCCAAAGACATTTGGCTGGCTATGGAAATTAGT
CCCTGTAAATGTATCAGATGAGGCACAGGAGGATGAGAGGCATTATTTAATGCAGCCAGCTCAAACTTCC
AAGTGGGATGACCCTTGGGGAGAGGTTCTAGCGTGGAAGTTTGATCCAACTCTAGCCTACACTTATGAGG
CATATGCTAGATACCCAGAAGAGTTGGAAGCAAGTCAGGCCTGTCAGAACTGCATTTCGCTCTGTATTCA
GTCGCTCTGCGGAGAGGCTGGCAGATTGAGCCCTGGGAGGTTCTCTCCAGCACTAGCAGGTAGAGCCTGG
GTGTTCCCTGCTAGACTCTCACCAGCACTTGGCCAGTGCTGGGCAGAGTGGCTCCACGCTTGCTTGCTTA
AAGACCTCTTCAATAAAGCTGCCATTTTAGAAGTAAGCCAGTGTGTGTTCCCATCTCTCCTAGTCGCCGC
CTGGTCAACTCGGTACTCGGTAATAAGAAGACCCTGGTCTGTTAGGACCCTTTCTGCTTTGAGAAACCGA
AGCAGGAAAATCCCTAGCATGGTACCAGCTTTTGTTCCCTTTAGTGAGGGTTAATTTCGAGCTTGGCGTA
ATCATGGTCATAGCTGTTTCCTGTGTGAAATTGTTATCCGCTCACAATTCCACACAACATACGAGCCGGA
AGCATAAAGTGTAAAGCCTGGGGTGCCTAATGAGTGAGCTAACTCACATTAATTGCGTTGCGCTCACTGC
CCGCTTTCCAGTCGGGAAACCTGTCGTGCCAGCTGCATTAATGAATCGGCCAACGCGCGGGGAGAGGCGG
TTTGCGTATTGGGCGCTCTTCCGCTTCCTCGCTCACTGACTCGCTGCGCTCGGTCGTTCGGCTGCGGCGA
GCGGTATCAGCTCACTCAAAGGCGGTAATACGGTTATCCACAGAATCAGGGGATAACGCAGGAAAGAACA
TGTGAGCAAAAGGCCAGCAAAAGGCCAGGAACCGTAAAAAGGCCGCGTTGCTGGCGTTTTTCCATAGGCT
CCGCCCCCCTGACGAGCATCACAAAAATCGACGCTCAAGTCAGAGGTGGCGAAACCCGACAGGACTATAA
AGATACCAGGCGTTTCCCCCTGGAAGCTCCCTCGTGCGCTCTCCTGTTCCGACCCTGCCGCTTACCGGAT
ACCTGTCCGCCTTTCTCCCTTCGGGAAGCGTGGCGCTTTCTCATAGCTCACGCTGTAGGTATCTCAGTTC
GGTGTAGGTCGTTCGCTCCAAGCTGGGCTGTGTGCACGAACCCCCCGTTCAGCCCGACCGCTGCGCCTTA
TCCGGTAACTATCGTCTTGAGTCCAACCCGGTAAGACACGACTTATCGCCACTGGCAGCAGCCACTGGTA
ACAGGATTAGCAGAGCGAGGTATGTAGGCGGTGCTACAGAGTTCTTGAAGTGGTGGCCTAACTACGGCTA
CACTAGAAGAACAGTATTTGGTATCTGCGCTCTGCTGAAGCCAGTTACCTTCGGAAAAAGAGTTGGTAGC
TCTTGATCCGGCAAACAAACCACCGCTGGTAGCGGTGGTTTTTTTGTTTGCAAGCAGCAGATTACGCGCA
GAAAAAAAGGATCTCAAGAAGATCCTTTGATCTTTTCTACGGGGTCTGACGCTCAGTGGAACGAAAACTC
ACGTTAAGGGATTTTGGTCATGAGATTATCAAAAAGGATCTTCACCTAGATCCTTTTAAATTAAAAATGA
AGTTTTAAATCAATCTAAAGTATATATGAGTAAACTTGGTCTGACAGTTACCAATGCTTAATCAGTGAGG
CACCTATCTCAGCGATCTGTCTATTTCGTTCATCCATAGTTGCCTGACTCCCCGTCGTGTAGATAACTAC
GATACGGGAGGGCTTACCATCTGGCCCCAGTGCTGCAATGATACCGCGAGACCCACGCTCACCGGCTCCA
GATTTATCAGCAATAAACCAGCCAGCCGGAAGGGCCGAGCGCAGAAGTGGTCCTGCAACTTTATCCGCCT
CCATCCAGTCTATTAATTGTTGCCGGGAAGCTAGAGTAAGTAGTTCGCCAGTTAATAGTTTGCGCAACGT
TGTTGCCATTGCTACAGGCATCGTGGTGTCACGCTCGTCGTTTGGTATGGCTTCATTCAGCTCCGGTTCC
CAACGATCAAGGCGAGTTACATGATCCCCCATGTTGTGCAAAAAAGCGGTTAGCTCCTTCGGTCCTCCGA
TCGTTGTCAGAAGTAAGTTGGCCGCAGTGTTATCACTCATGGTTATGGCAGCACTGCATAATTCTCTTAC
TGTCATGCCATCCGTAAGATGCTTTTCTGTGACTGGTGAGTACTCAACCAAGTCATTCTGAGAATAGTGT
ATGCGGCGACCGAGTTGCTCTTGCCCGGCGTCAATACGGGATAATACCGCGCCACATAGCAGAACTTTAA
AAGTGCTCATCATTGGAAAACGTTCTTCGGGGCGAAAACTCTCAAGGATCTTACCGCTGTTGAGATCCAG
TTCGATGTAACCCACTCGTGCACCCAACTGATCTTCAGCATCTTTTACTTTCACCAGCGTTTCTGGGTGA
GCAAAAACAGGAAGGCAAAATGCCGCAAAAAAGGGAATAAGGGCGACACGGAAATGTTGAATACTCATAC
TCTTCCTTTTTCAATATTATTGAAGCATTTATCAGGGTTATTGTCTCATGAGCGGATACATATTTGAATG
TATTTAGAAAAATAAACAAATAGGGGTTCCGCGCACATTTCCCCGAAAAGTGCCACCT
Features (pLannotate 1.2.2; 22 found; start..end, strand, type, name):
     28..456     -  rep_origin     f1 ori (sequence partly withheld): f1 bacteriophage origin of replication; arrow indicates direction of (+) strand synthesis
    461..618     -  CDS            lacZα (fragment): LacZα fragment of β-galactosidase; lacZ fragment
    621..639     +  promoter       T7 promoter: promoter for bacteriophage T7 RNA polymerase
    648..678     +  misc_feature   MCS (fragment): pBluescript multiple cloning site
    754..1133    +  enhancer       CMV enhancer: human cytomegalovirus immediate early enhancer
   1134..1337    +  promoter       CMV promoter: human cytomegalovirus (CMV) immediate early promoter
   1911..2090    +  CDS            gag-pol (fragment): POL_SIVMK - Experimental evidence at protein level: Swiss-Prot protein existence level 1. Integrase catalyzes viral DNA integration into the host chromosome, by performing a series of DNA cutting and joining reactions. This enzyme activity takes place after virion entry into a cell and reverse transcription of the RNA genome in dsDNA. The first step in the integration process is 3' processing. This step requires a complex comprising the viral genome, matrix protein, Vpr and integrase. This complex is called the pre-integration complex (PIC). The integrase protein removes 2 nucleotides from eac
   2103..2882    +  CDS            env (fragment): ENV_SIVM2 - Experimental evidence at protein level: Swiss-Prot protein existence level 1. The gp120-gp41 heterodimer allows rapid transcytosis of the virus through CD4 negative cells such as simple epithelial monolayers of the intestinal, rectal and endocervical epithelial barriers. Both gp120 and gp41 specifically recognize glycosphingolipids galactosyl- ceramide (GalCer) or 3' sulfo-galactosyl-ceramide (GalS) present in the lipid rafts structures of epithelial cells. Binding to these alternative receptors allows the rapid transcytosis of the virus through the epithelial cells. This transcyto
   3027..3434    +  promoter       SFFV promoter: spleen focus-forming virus long terminal repeat (LTR) promoter
   3458..3856    +  CDS            BSD: blasticidin S deaminase; Aspergillus terreus BSD; confers resistance to blasticidin
   3867..3893    +  ncRNA          5' miR-30a (fragment): sequence upstream of the 71-nt precursor of the human miR-30a microRNA (Zeng et al., 2002) miRNA
   3963..3984    +  ncRNA          3' miR-30a (fragment): sequence downstream of the 71-nt precursor of the human miR-30a microRNA (Zeng et al., 2002) miRNA
   4028..4616    +  misc_feature   WPRE: woodchuck hepatitis virus posttranscriptional regulatory element
   4621..4959    +  CDS            nef (fragment): NEF_SIVMA - Experimental evidence at protein level: Swiss-Prot protein existence level 1. Interferes with TCR signaling from the cell membrane. Interacts with CD247/TCRZ (TCR zeta chain) and exert potent down- regulation of cell surface TCR/CD3 complexes (By similarity). From Simian immunodeficiency virus (isolate 1A11) (SIV-mac) (Simian immunodeficiency virus rhesus monkey).
   5324..5342    -  promoter       T3 promoter: promoter for bacteriophage T3 RNA polymerase
   5387..5403    -  protein_bind   lac operator: The lac repressor binds to the lac operator to inhibit transcription in E. coli. This inhibition can be relieved by adding lactose or isopropyl-β-D-thiogalactopyranoside (IPTG). lac repressor encoded by lacI
   5411..5441    -  promoter       lac promoter: promoter for the E. coli lac operon
   5456..5477    -  protein_bind   CAP binding site: CAP binding activates transcription in the presence of cAMP. E. coli catabolite activator protein
   5490..5582    -  CDS            lacI (fragment): lac repressor; lacI; The lac repressor binds to the lac operator to inhibit transcription in E. coli. This inhibition can be relieved by adding lactose or isopropyl-β-D-thiogalactopyranoside (IPTG).
   5765..6353    -  rep_origin     ori: high-copy-number ColE1/pMB1/pBR322/pUC origin of replication
   6524..7384    -  CDS            AmpR: β-lactamase; bla; confers resistance to ampicillin, carbenicillin, and related antibiotics
   7385..7489    -  promoter       AmpR promoter: bla
