[The description below was written by a language model from this plasmid's Addgene catalogue record and pLannotate feature annotations shown in this document.]
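Description:
miR5 HsATP10B is a lentiviral transfer plasmid built on a simian immunodeficiency virus (SIV)-derived backbone and designed to deliver a microRNA-based knockdown cassette against human ATP10B, a lipid flippase. Although the catalogue lists ATP10B as the insert, the backbone and total sizes differ by only about 70 bp, and the feature table shows no ATP10B coding sequence. The insert is therefore a short hairpin targeting sequence, placed between 5′ and 3′ miR-30a flanking fragments using Esp3I sites that were destroyed during cloning. The plasmid is carried in a pBluescript-type bacterial framework with a high-copy ColE1/pUC origin, an f1 origin, remnants of the lacZα/lac promoter region with T7 and T3 promoters, and an ampicillin resistance gene for selection in E. coli.

In the viral portion, a CMV enhancer/promoter lies upstream of the SIV sequences, where it presumably drives transcription of the vector genome in packaging cells. Fragments annotated as SIV gag-pol, env and nef are retained; such remnants typically hold cis-acting elements needed for packaging, nuclear export and reverse transcription, although the annotation does not label LTRs or a packaging signal explicitly. The internal expression unit uses the SFFV promoter to drive the blasticidin S deaminase gene, followed directly by the miR-30a-embedded hairpin and a WPRE that enhances transcript stability and expression. Because the resistance marker and the artificial miRNA sit on a single Pol II transcript, blasticidin selection of transduced cells enriches for those expressing the knockdown hairpin. The construct is used to produce SIV-based lentiviral vectors for stable ATP10B depletion in human cells. The "miR5" name suggests it is one of several targeting sequences, though the record does not say so.
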