Addgene plasmid #204481: miR5 HsATP10B
Purpose: transfer plasmid for lentiviral vector production with miR for Hs ATP10B
Depositing lab: Veerle Baekelandt. Depositing organization: Katholieke Universiteit Leuven. Publication: The lipid flippase ATP10B enables cellular lipid uptake under stress conditions. Wouters R, Beletchi I, Van den Haute C, Baekelandt V, Martin S, Eggermont J, Vangheluwe P. Biochim Biophys Acta Mol Cell Res. 2024 Feb;1871(2):119652. doi: 10.1016/j.bbamcr.2023.119652. Epub 2023 Dec 11. PubMed 38086447.
Backbone
  Vector backbone: SIV tranfserplasmide
  Backbone manufacturer: Didier Nègre
  Backbone size w/o insert (bp): 7445
  Total vector size (bp): 7514
  Vector type: Lentiviral
  Selectable markers: Blasticidin
Growth in bacteria
  Bacterial resistance: Ampicillin, 100 μg/mL
  Growth temperature: 37°C
  Growth strain: NEB Stable
  Copy number: Unknown
Gene/Insert
  Gene/Insert name: ATP10B
  Species: H. sapiens (human)
  Entrez Gene: ATP10B (a.k.a. ATPVB)
  Promoter: SFFV
  Cloning method: Restriction Enzyme; 5′ cloning site Esp3I (destroyed during cloning); 3′ cloning site Esp3I (destroyed during cloning)
  Sequencing primers: 5′ TCATTTTACTGGGGGACCTTGTGCA; 3′ caacgggccacaactcctc
Terms and licenses: Academic/Nonprofit Terms; Industry Terms: Not Available to Industry
Depositor comments: Please visit https://doi.org/10.1101/2023.06.01.543059 for bioRxiv preprint.
How to cite: miR5 HsATP10B was a gift from Veerle Baekelandt (Addgene plasmid # 204481 ; http://n2t.net/addgene:204481 ; RRID:Addgene_204481)
